Addgene plasmid #130268: pJPF0190
Purpose: Piggybac vector for the expression of mRuby2-fused human PRKACA
Depositing lab: Hana El-Samad. Depositing organization: University of California, San Francisco (UCSF). Publication: Biphasic Response of Protein Kinase A to Cyclic Adenosine Monophosphate Triggers Distinct Epithelial Phenotypes. Fonseca JP, Weinberg ZY, Aslankoohi E, El-Samad H. bioRxiv 2020, 747030 10.1101/747030.
Backbone
  Vector backbone: pPB
  Backbone size w/o insert (bp): 3500
  Total vector size (bp): 7600
  Vector type: Mammalian Expression
  Selectable markers: Puromycin
Growth in bacteria
  Bacterial resistance: Ampicillin, 100 μg/mL
  Growth temperature: 37°C
  Growth strain: DH5alpha
  Copy number: Unknown
Gene/Insert
  Gene/Insert name: PRKACA (alt name: Protein Kinase A Catalytic Subunit alpha)
  Species: H. sapiens (human)
  Insert size (bp): 1053
  Entrez Gene: PRKACA (a.k.a. CAFD1, PKACA, PPNAD4)
  Promoter: CAG
  Tag / fusion protein: mRuby2 (C terminal on insert)
  Cloning method: Gibson Cloning
  Sequencing primers: 5′ T7_fwd
Resource information
  A portion of this plasmid was derived from a plasmid made by: Addgene
Terms and licenses: Academic/Nonprofit Terms; Industry Terms: Not Available to Industry
Depositor comments: https://www.addgene.org/23495/ is where PRKACA was originally cloned from. Please visit https://www.biorxiv.org/content/10.1101/747030v2 for bioRxiv preprint.
How to cite: pJPF0190 was a gift from Hana El-Samad (Addgene plasmid # 130268 ; http://n2t.net/addgene:130268 ; RRID:Addgene_130268)
