[The description below was written by a language model from this plasmid's Addgene catalogue record and pLannotate feature annotations shown in this document.]
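Description:
pJPF0190 is a mammalian expression plasmid built on the pPB piggyBac transposon backbone, about 7.6 kb in total, designed to express the human protein kinase A catalytic subunit alpha (PRKACA) fused to the red fluorescent protein mRuby2. In bacteria it is maintained through a high-copy ColE1/pUC-type origin and selected with ampicillin via the β-lactamase gene. The backbone also carries an f1 phage origin, T7 and T3 promoters, and remnants of a lac promoter/operator and lacZα region typical of a pBluescript-like cloning vector. The piggyBac terminal repeats that would define the transposable unit are not called out in the automated feature table, so their positions cannot be confirmed from the annotation, although the catalogue entry describes the plasmid as a piggyBac vector.

The payload is driven by the CAG promoter, annotated here as the chicken β-actin promoter followed by the chimeric chicken β-actin/rabbit β-globin intron, which gives strong constitutive expression in many mammalian cell types. It directs transcription of the 1,053 bp PRKACA coding sequence, which is followed after a short linker by mRuby2 at the C terminus, allowing the kinase subunit to be visualised by red fluorescence. Immediately downstream, an SV40 enhancer/early promoter drives puromycin N-acetyltransferase, providing drug selection of cells carrying the cassette. Used with a piggyBac transposase supplied separately, such a vector allows genomic integration and generation of stable cell lines. The associated work concerns PKA responses to cyclic AMP in epithelial cells, consistent with use of the construct for imaging or overexpressing the catalytic subunit. The insert was assembled by Gibson cloning from a previously deposited PRKACA plasmid.
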