Features (pLannotate 1.2.2; 17 found; start..end, strand, type, name):
    345..594     +  promoter       chicken β-actin promoter: contains a 21-bp deletion relative to the standard chicken β-actin promoter
    595..1612    +  intron         chimeric intron: chimera between introns from chicken β-actin and rabbit β-globin
   1667..2719    +  CDS            PRKACA: KAPCA_HUMAN - Also known as PKACA. Experimental evidence at protein level: Swiss-Prot protein existence level 1. [Isoform 2]: Phosphorylates and activates ABL1 in sperm flagellum to promote spermatozoa capacitation. From Homo sapiens (Human).
   2735..3442    +  CDS            mRuby2: mRuby2 is a basic (constitutively fluorescent) red fluorescent protein published in 2012, derived from Entacmaea quadricolor. It has moderate acid sensitivity.
   3462..3791    +  promoter       SV40 promoter: SV40 enhancer and early promoter
   3801..4400    +  CDS            PuroR: puromycin N-acetyltransferase; pac from Streptomyces alboniger; confers resistance to puromycin
   4754..4772    -  promoter       T3 promoter: promoter for bacteriophage T3 RNA polymerase
   4817..4833    -  protein_bind   lac operator: The lac repressor binds to the lac operator to inhibit transcription in E. coli. This inhibition can be relieved by adding lactose or isopropyl-β-D-thiogalactopyranoside (IPTG). lac repressor encoded by lacI
   4841..4871    -  promoter       lac promoter: promoter for the E. coli lac operon
   4886..4907    -  protein_bind   CAP binding site: CAP binding activates transcription in the presence of cAMP. E. coli catabolite activator protein
   4920..5012    -  CDS            lacI (fragment): lac repressor; lacI; The lac repressor binds to the lac operator to inhibit transcription in E. coli. This inhibition can be relieved by adding lactose or isopropyl-β-D-thiogalactopyranoside (IPTG).
   5195..5783    -  rep_origin     ori: high-copy-number ColE1/pMB1/pBR322/pUC origin of replication
   5954..6814    -  CDS            AmpR: β-lactamase; bla; confers resistance to ampicillin, carbenicillin, and related antibiotics
   6815..6919    -  promoter       AmpR promoter: bla
   6972..7400    -  rep_origin     f1 ori (sequence partly withheld): f1 bacteriophage origin of replication; arrow indicates direction of (+) strand synthesis
   7405..7560    -  CDS            lacZα (fragment): LacZα fragment of β-galactosidase; lacZ fragment
   7568..7586    +  promoter       T7 promoter: promoter for bacteriophage T7 RNA polymerase
>Addgene plasmid #130268 | pJPF0190 | addgene full sequence | sequence record 254859 | Addgene Partial NGS Result
CCCTAGAAAGATAGTCTGCGTAAAATTGACGCATGCATTCTTGAAATATTGCTCTCTCTTTCTAAATAGC
GCGAATCCGTCGCTGTGCATTTAGGACATCTCAGTCGCCGCTTGGAGCTCCCGTGAGGCGTGCTTGTCAA
TGCGGTAAGTGTCACTGATTTTGAACTATAACGACCGCGTGAGTCAAAATGACGCATGATTATCTTTTAC
GTGACTTTTAAGATTTAACTCATACGATAATTATATTGTTATTTCATGTTCTACTTACGTGATAACTTAT
TATATATATATTTTCTTGTTATAGATATCAACTAGAATGCTAGCATGGGCCCAGATCTCCATGGTCGAGG
TGAGCCCCACGTTCTGCTTCACTCTCCCCATCTCCCCCCCCTCCCCACCCCCAATTTTGTATTTATTTAT
TTTTTAATTATTTTGTGCAGCGATGGGGGCGGGGGGGGGGGGGGCGAGGGGCGGGGCGGGGCGAGGCGGA
GAGGTGCGGCGGCAGCCAATCAGAGCGGCGCGCTCCGAAAGTTTCCTTTTATGGCGAGGCGGCGGCGGCG
GCGGCCCTATAAAAAGCGAAGCGCGCGGCGGGCGGGAGTCGCTGCGCGCTGCCTTCGCCCCGTGCCCCGC
TCCGCCGCCGCCTCGCGCCGCCCGCCCCGGCTCTGACTGACCGCGTTACTCCCACAGGTGAGCGGGCGGG
ACGGCCCTTCTCCTCCGGGCTGTAATTAGCGCTTGGTTTAATGACGGCTTGTTTCTTTTCTGTGGCTGCG
TGAAAGCCTTGAGGGGCTCCGGGAGGGCCCTTTGTGCGGGGGGAGCGGCTCGGGGGGTGCGTGCGTGTGT
GTGTGCGTGGGGAGCGCCGCGTGCGGCTCCGCGCTGCCCGGCGGCTGTGAGCGCTGCGGGCGCGGCGCGG
GGCTTTGTGCGCTCCGCAGTGTGCGCGAGGGGAGCGCGGCCGGGGGCGGTGCCCCGCGGTGCGGGGGGGG
CTGCGAGGGGAACAAAGGCTGCGTGCGGGGTGTGTGCGTGGGGGGGTGAGCAGGGGGTGTGGGCGCGTCG
GTCGGGCTGCAACCCCCCCCTGCACCCCCCTCCCCGAGTTGCTGAGCACGGCCCGGCTTCGGGTGCGGGG
CTCCGTACGGGGCGTGGCGCGGGGCTCGCCGTGCCGGGCGGGGGGTGGCGGCAGGTGGGGGTGCCGGGCG
GGGCGGGGCCGCCTCGGGCCGGGGAGGGCTCGGGGGAGGGGCGCGGCGGCCCCCGGAGCGCCGGCGGCTG
TCGAGGCGCGGCGAGCCGCAGCCATTGCCTTTTATGGTAATCGTGCGAGAGGGCGCAGGGACTTCCTTTG
TCCCAAATCTGTGCGGAGCCGAAATCTGGGAGGCGCCGCCGCACCCCCTCTAGCGGGCGCGGGGCGAAGC
GGTGCGGCGCCGGCAGGAAGGAAATGGGCGGGGAGGGCCTTCGTGCGTCGCCGCGCCGCCGTCCCCTTCT
CCCTCTCCAGCCTCGGGGCTGTCCGCGGGGGGACGGCTGCCTTCGGGGGGGACGGGGCAGGGCGGGGTTC
GGCTTCTGGCGTGTGACCGGCGGCTCTAGAGCCTCTGCTAACCATGTTCATGCCTTCTTCTTTTTCCTAC
AGCTCCTGGGCAACGTGCTGGTTATTGTGCTGTCTCATCATTTTGGCAAAGAATTCATGGGCAACGCCGC
CGCCGCCAAGAAGGGCAGCGAGCAGGAGAGCGTGAAAGAATTCTTAGCCAAAGCCAAAGAAGATTTTCTT
AAAAAATGGGAAAGTCCCGCTCAGAACACAGCCCACTTGGATCAGTTTGAACGAATCAAGACCCTCGGCA
CGGGCTCCTTCGGGCGGGTGATGCTGGTGAAACACAAGGAGACCGGGAACCACTATGCCATGAAGATCCT
CGACAAACAGAAGGTGGTGAAACTGAAACAGATCGAACACACCCTGAATGAAAAGCGCATCCTGCAAGCT
GTCAACTTTCCGTTCCTCGTCAAACTCGAGTTCTCCTTCAAGGACAACTCAAACTTATACATGGTCATGG
AGTACGTGCCCGGCGGGGAGATGTTCTCACACCTACGGCGGATCGGAAGGTTCAGTGAGCCCCATGCCCG
TTTCTACGCGGCCCAGATCGTCCTGACCTTTGAGTATCTGCACTCGCTGGATCTCATCTACAGGGACCTG
AAGCCGGAGAATCTGCTCATTGACCAGCAGGGCTACATTCAGGTGACAGACTTCGGTTTCGCCAAGCGCG
TGAAGGGCCGCACTTGGACCTTGTGCGGCACCCCTGAGTACCTGGCCCCTGAGATTATCCTGAGCAAAGG
CTACAACAAGGCCGTGGACTGGTGGGCCCTGGGGGTTCTTATCTATGAAATGGCCGCTGGCTACCCGCCC
TTCTTCGCAGACCAGCCCATCCAGATCTATGAGAAGATCGTCTCTGGGAAGGTGCGCTTCCCTTCCCACT
TCAGCTCTGACTTGAAGGACCTGCTGCGGAACCTCCTGCAGGTAGATCTCACCAAGCGCTTTGGGAACCT
CAAGAATGGGGTCAACGATATCAAGAACCACAAGTGGTTTGCCACAACTGACTGGATTGCCATCTACCAG
AGGAAGGTGGAAGCTCCCTTCATACCAAAGTTTAAAGGCCCTGGGGATACGAGTAACTTTGACGACTATG
AGGAAGAAGAAATCCGGGTCTCCATCAATGAGAAGTGTGGCAAGGAGTTTTCTGAGTTTTTGGGTACCGA
ATTCGTGTCTAAGGGCGAAGAGCTGATCAAGGAGAATATGCGTATGAAGGTGGTCATGGAAGGTTCGGTC
AACGGCCACCAATTCAAATGCACAGGTGAAGGAGAAGGCAATCCGTACATGGGAACTCAAACCATGAGGA
TCAAAGTCATCGAGGGAGGACCCCTGCCATTTGCCTTTGACATTCTTGCCACGTCGTTCATGTATGGCAG
CCGTACTTTTATCAAGTACCCGAAAGGCATTCCTGATTTCTTTAAACAGTCCTTTCCTGAGGGTTTTACT
TGGGAAAGAGTTACGAGATACGAAGATGGTGGAGTCGTCACCGTCATGCAGGACACCAGCCTTGAGGATG
GCTGTCTCGTTTACCACGTCCAAGTCAGAGGGGTAAACTTTCCCTCCAATGGTCCCGTGATGCAGAAGAA
GACCAAGGGTTGGGAGCCTAATACAGAGATGATGTATCCAGCAGATGGTGGTCTGAGGGGATACACTCAT
ATGGCACTGAAAGTTGATGGTGGTGGCCATCTGTCTTGCTCTTTCGTAACAACTTACAGGTCAAAAAAGA
CCGTCGGGAACATCAAGATGCCCGGTATCCATGCCGTTGATCACCGCCTGGAAAGGTTAGAGGAAAGTGA
CAATGAAATGTTCGTAGTACAACGCGAACACGCAGTTGCCAAGTTCGCCGGGCTTGGTGGTGGGATGGAC
GAGCTGTACAAGTAAGTCGACCCTGTGGAATGTGTGTCAGTTAGGGTGTGGAAAGTCCCCAGGCTCCCCA
GCAGGCAGAAGTATGCAAAGCATGCATCTCAATTAGTCAGCAACCAGGTGTGGAAAGTCCCCAGGCTCCC
CAGCAGGCAGAAGTATGCAAAGCATGCATCTCAATTAGTCAGCAACCATAGTCCCGCCCCTAACTCCGCC
CATCCCGCCCCTAACTCCGCCCAGTTCCGCCCATTCTCCGCCCCATGGCTGACTAATTTTTTTTATTTAT
GCAGAGGCCGAGGCCGCCTCGGCCTCTGAGCTATTCCAGAAGTAGTGAGGAGGCTTTTTTGGAGGCCTAG
GCTTTTGCAAAAAGCTTACCATGACCGAGTACAAGCCCACGGTGCGCCTCGCCACCCGCGACGACGTCCC
CAGGGCCGTACGCACCCTCGCCGCCGCGTTCGCCGACTACCCCGCCACGCGCCACACCGTCGATCCGGAC
CGCCACATCGAGCGGGTCACCGAGCTGCAAGAACTCTTCCTCACGCGCGTCGGGCTCGACATCGGCAAGG
TGTGGGTCGCGGACGACGGCGCCGCGGTGGCGGTCTGGACCACGCCGGAGAGCGTCGAAGCGGGGGCGGT
GTTCGCCGAGATCGGCCCGCGCATGGCCGAGTTGAGCGGTTCCCGGCTGGCCGCGCAGCAACAGATGGAA
GGCCTCCTGGCGCCGCACCGGCCCAAGGAGCCCGCGTGGTTCCTGGCCACCGTCGGCGTCTCGCCCGACC
ACCAGGGCAAGGGTCTGGGCAGCGCCGTCGTGCTCCCCGGAGTGGAGGCGGCCGAGCGCGCCGGGGTGCC
CGCCTTCCTGGAGACCTCCGCGCCCCGCAACCTCCCCTTCTACGAGCGGCTCGGCTTCACCGTCACCGCC
GACGTCGAGGTGCCCGAAGGACCGCGCACCTGGTGCATGACCCGCAAGCCCGGTGCCTGACGCCCGCCCC
ACGACCCGCAGCGCCCGACCGAAAGGAGCGCACGACCCCATGCATCGATACTAGTTAAAAGTTTTGTTAC
TTTATAGAAGAAATTTTGAGTTTTTGTTTTTTTTTAATAAATAAATAAACATAAATAAATTGTTTGTTGA
ATTTATTATTAGTATGTAAGTGTAAATATAATAAAACTTAATATCTATTCAAATTAATAAATAAACCTCG
ATATACAGACCGATAAAACACATGCGTCAATTTTACGCATGATTATCTTTAACGTACGTCACAATATGAT
TATCTTTCTAGGGTTAATCTAGTATACGCGTATGCGGCCGCTTAATTAATCCAGCTTTTGTTCCCTTTAG
TGAGGGTTAATTGCGCGCTTGGCGTAATCATGGTCATAGCTGTTTCCTGTGTGAAATTGTTATCCGCTCA
CAATTCCACACAACATACGAGCCGGAAGCATAAAGTGTAAAGCCTGGGGTGCCTAATGAGTGAGCTAACT
CACATTAATTGCGTTGCGCTCACTGCCCGCTTTCCAGTCGGGAAACCTGTCGTGCCAGCTGCATTAATGA
ATCGGCCAACGCGCGGGGAGAGGCGGTTTGCGTATTGGGCGCTCTTCCGCTTCCTCGCTCACTGACTCGC
TGCGCTCGGTCGTTCGGCTGCGGCGAGCGGTATCAGCTCACTCAAAGGCGGTAATACGGTTATCCACAGA
ATCAGGGGATAACGCAGGAAAGAACATGTGAGCAAAAGGCCAGCAAAAGGCCAGGAACCGTAAAAAGGCC
GCGTTGCTGGCGTTTTTCCATAGGCTCCGCCCCCCTGACGAGCATCACAAAAATCGACGCTCAAGTCAGA
GGTGGCGAAACCCGACAGGACTATAAAGATACCAGGCGTTTCCCCCTGGAAGCTCCCTCGTGCGCTCTCC
TGTTCCGACCCTGCCGCTTACCGGATACCTGTCCGCCTTTCTCCCTTCGGGAAGCGTGGCGCTTTCTCAT
AGCTCACGCTGTAGGTATCTCAGTTCGGTGTAGGTCGTTCGCTCCAAGCTGGGCTGTGTGCACGAACCCC
CCGTTCAGCCCGACCGCTGCGCCTTATCCGGTAACTATCGTCTTGAGTCCAACCCGGTAAGACACGACTT
ATCGCCACTGGCAGCAGCCACTGGTAACAGGATTAGCAGAGCGAGGTATGTAGGCGGTGCTACAGAGTTC
TTGAAGTGGTGGCCTAACTACGGCTACACTAGAAGAACAGTATTTGGTATCTGCGCTCTGCTGAAGCCAG
TTACCTTCGGAAAAAGAGTTGGTAGCTCTTGATCCGGCAAACAAACCACCGCTGGTAGCGGTGGTTTTTT
TGTTTGCAAGCAGCAGATTACGCGCAGAAAAAAAGGATCTCAAGAAGATCCTTTGATCTTTTCTACGGGG
TCTGACGCTCAGTGGAACGAAAACTCACGTTAAGGGATTTTGGTCATGAGATTATCAAAAAGGATCTTCA
CCTAGATCCTTTTAAATTAAAAATGAAGTTTTAAATCAATCTAAAGTATATATGAGTAAACTTGGTCTGA
CAGTTACCAATGCTTAATCAGTGAGGCACCTATCTCAGCGATCTGTCTATTTCGTTCATCCATAGTTGCC
TGACTCCCCGTCGTGTAGATAACTACGATACGGGAGGGCTTACCATCTGGCCCCAGTGCTGCAATGATAC
CGCGAGACCCACGCTCACCGGCTCCAGATTTATCAGCAATAAACCAGCCAGCCGGAAGGGCCGAGCGCAG
AAGTGGTCCTGCAACTTTATCCGCCTCCATCCAGTCTATTAATTGTTGCCGGGAAGCTAGAGTAAGTAGT
TCGCCAGTTAATAGTTTGCGCAACGTTGTTGCCATTGCTACAGGCATCGTGGTGTCACGCTCGTCGTTTG
GTATGGCTTCATTCAGCTCCGGTTCCCAACGATCAAGGCGAGTTACATGATCCCCCATGTTGTGCAAAAA
AGCGGTTAGCTCCTTCGGTCCTCCGATCGTTGTCAGAAGTAAGTTGGCCGCAGTGTTATCACTCATGGTT
ATGGCAGCACTGCATAATTCTCTTACTGTCATGCCATCCGTAAGATGCTTTTCTGTGACTGGTGAGTACT
CAACCAAGTCATTCTGAGAATAGTGTATGCGGCGACCGAGTTGCTCTTGCCCGGCGTCAATACGGGATAA
TACCGCGCCACATAGCAGAACTTTAAAAGTGCTCATCATTGGAAAACGTTCTTCGGGGCGAAAACTCTCA
AGGATCTTACCGCTGTTGAGATCCAGTTCGATGTAACCCACTCGTGCACCCAACTGATCTTCAGCATCTT
TTACTTTCACCAGCGTTTCTGGGTGAGCAAAAACAGGAAGGCAAAATGCCGCAAAAAAGGGAATAAGGGC
GACACGGAAATGTTGAATACTCATACTCTTCCTTTTTCAATATTATTGAAGCATTTATCAGGGTTATTGT
CTCATGAGCGGATACATATTTGAATGTATTTAGAAAAATAAACAAATAGGGGTTCCGCGCACATTTCCCC
GAAAAGTGCCACCTAAATTGTAAGCGTTAATATTTTGTTAAAATTCGCGTTAAATTTTTGTTAAATCAGC
TCATTTTTTAACCAATAGGCCGAAATCGGCAAAATCCCTTATAAATCAAAAGAATAGACCGAGATAGGGT
[37 nt withheld, positions 7071-7107]
AAAGAACGTGGACTCCAACGTCAAAGG
[49 nt withheld, positions 7135-7183]
T
[91 nt withheld, positions 7185-7275]
G
[124 nt withheld, positions 7277-7400]
CCCATTCGCCATTCAGGCTGCGCAACTGTTGGGAAGGGCGATCGGTGCGGGCCTCTTCGCTATTACGCCA
GCTGGCGAAAGGGGGATGTGCTGCAAGGCGATTAAGTTGGGTAACGCCAGGGTTTTCCCAGTCACGACGT
TGTAAAACGACGGCCAGTGAGCGCGCGTAATACGACTCACTATAGGGCGAATTGGGGCGCGCCATTCTAG
ATTAA
